>Addgene plasmid #200092 | TXNIP-py-FLAG | addgene full sequence | sequence record 392107 | Addgene NGS Result
TCCGCGTTACATAACTTACGGTAAATGGCCCGCCTGGCTGACCGCCCAACGACCCCCGCCCATTGACGTC
AATAATGACGTATGTTCCCATAGTAACGCCAATAGGGACTTTCCATTGACGTCAATGGGTGGAGTATTTA
CGGTAAACTGCCCACTTGGCAGTACATCAAGTGTATCATATGCCAAGTACGCCCCCTATTGACGTCAATG
ACGGTAAATGGCCCGCCTGGCATTATGCCCAGTACATGACCTTATGGGACTTTCCTACTTGGCAGTACAT
CTACGTATTAGTCATCGCTATTACCATGGTGATGCGGTTTTGGCAGTACATCAATGGGCGTGGATAGCGG
TTTGACTCACGGGGATTTCCAAGTCTCCACCCCATTGACGTCAATGGGAGTTTGTTTTGGCACCAAAATC
AACGGGACTTTCCAAAATGTCGTAACAACTCCGCCCCATTGACGCAAATGGGCGGTAGGCGTGTACGGTG
GGAGGTCTATATAAGCAGAGCTCAATAAAAGAGCCCACAACCCCTCACTCGGCGCGCCAGTCTTCCGATA
GACTGCGTCGCCCGGGTACCCGTATTCCCAATAAAGCCTCTTGCTGTTTGCATCCGAATCGTGGTCTCGC
TGTTCCTTGGGAGGGTCTCCTCTGAGTGATTGACTACCCACGACGGGGGTCTTTCATTTGGGGGCTCGTC
CGGGATTTGGAGACCCCTGCCCAGGGACCACCGACCCACCACCGGGAGGTAAGCTGGCCAGCAACTTATC
TGTGTCTGTCCGATTGTCTAGTGTCTATGTTTGATGTTATGCGCCTGCGTCTGTACTAGTTAGCTAACTA
GCTCTGTATCTGGCGGACCCGTGGTGGAACTGACGAGTTCTGAACACCCGGCCGCAACCCTGGGAGACGT
CCCAGGGACTTTGGGGGCCGTTTTTGTGGCCCGACCTGAGGAAGGGAGTCGATGTGGAATCCGACCCCGT
CAGGATATGTGGTTCTGGTAGGAGACGAGAACCTAAAACAGTTCCCGCCTCCGTCTGAATTTTTGCTTTC
GGTTTGGAACCGAAGCCGCGCGTCTTGTCTGCTGCAGCGCTGCAGCATCGTTCTGTGTTGTCTCTGTCTG
ACTGTGTTTCTGTATTTGTCTGAAAATTAGGGCCAGACTGTTACCACTCCCTTAAGTTTGACCTTAGGTC
ACTGGAAAGATGTCGAGCGGATCGCTCACAACCAGTCGGTAGATGTCAAGAAGAGACGTTGGGTTACCTT
CTGCTCTGCAGAATGGCCAACCTTTAACGTCGGATGGCCGCGAGACGGCACCTTTAACCGAGACCTCATC
ACCCAGGTTAAGATCAAGGTCTTTTCACCTGGCCCGCATGGACACCCAGACCAGGTCCCCTACATCGTGA
CCTGGGAAGCCTTGGCTTTTGACCCCCCTCCCTGGGTCAAGCCCTTTGTACACCCTAAGCCTCCGCCTCC
TCTTCCTCCATCCGCCCCGTCTCTCCCCCTTGAACCTCCTCGTTCGACCCCGCCTCGATCCTCCCTTTAT
CCAGCCCTCACTCCTTCTCTAGGCGCCGGAATTGAAGATCTGGGGGATCGATCCTCTAGAGTCCGTTACA
TAACTTACGGTAAATGGCCCGCCTGGCTGACCGCCCAACGACCCCCGCCCATTGACGTCAATAATGACGT
ATGTTCCCATAGTAACGCCAATAGGGACTTTCCATTGACGTCAATGGGTGGAGTATTTACGGTAAACTGC
CCACTTGGCAGTACATCAAGTGTATCATATGCCAAGTACGCCCCCTATTGACGTCAATGACGGTAAATGG
CCCGCCTGGCATTATGCCCAGTACATGACCTTATGGGACTTTCCTACTTGGCAGTACATCTACGTATTAG
TCATCGCTATTACCATGGTGATGCGGTTTTGGCAGTACATCAATGGGCGTGGATAGCGGTTTGACTCACG
GGGATTTCCAAGTCTCCACCCCATTGACGTCAATGGGAGTTTGTTTTGGCACCAAAATCAACGGGACTTT
CCAAAATGTCGTAACAACTCCGCCCCATTGACGCAAATGGGCGGTAGGCGTGTACGGTGGGAGGTCTATA
TAAGCAGAGCTCGTTTAGTGAACCGTCAGATCGCCTGGAGACGCCATCCACGCTGTTTTGACCTCCATAG
AAGACACCGGGACCGATCCAGCCTCCGCGGCCGGGAACGGTGCATTGGAACGGACCTGCAGGAATTGATC
CGCGGCCGCAATGGTGATGTTCAAGAAGATCAAGTCTTTTGAGGTGGTCTTTAACGACCCTGAAAAGGTG
TACGGCAGTGGCGAGAAGGTGGCTGGCCGGGTGATAGTGGAGGTGTGTGAAGTTACTCGTGTCAAAGCCG
TTAGGATCCTGGCTTGCGGAGTGGCTAAAGTGCTTTGGATGCAGGGATCCCAGCAGTGCAAACAGACTTC
GGAGTACCTGCGCTATGAAGACACGCTTCTTCTGGAAGACCAGCCAACAGGTGAGAATGAGATGGTGATC
ATGAGACCTGGAAACAAATATGAGTACAAGTTCGGCTTTGAGCTTCCTCAGGGGCCTCTGGGAACATCCT
TCAAAGGAAAATATGGGTGTGTAGACTACTGGGTGAAGGCTTTTCTTGACCGCCCGAGCCAGCCAACTCA
AGAGACAAAGAAAAACTTTGAAGTAGTGGATCTGGTGGATGTCAATACCCCTGATTTAATGGCACCTGTG
TCTGCTAAAAAAGAAAAGAAAGTTTCCTGCATGTTCATTCCTGATGGGCGGGTGTCTGTCTCTGCTCGAA
TTGACAGAAAAGGATTCTGTGAAGGTGATGAGATTTCCATCCATGCTGACTTTGAGAATACATGTTCCCG
AATTGTGGTCCCCAAAGCTGCCATTGTGGCCCGCCACACTTACCTTGCCAATGGCCAGACCAAGGTGCTG
ACTCAGAAGTTGTCATCAGTCAGAGGCAATCATATTATCTCAGGGACATGCGCATCATGGCGTGGCAAGA
GCCTTCGGGTTCAGAAGATCAGGCCTTCTATCCTGGGCTGCAACATCCTTCGAGTTGAATATTCCTTACT
GATCTATGTTAGCGTTCCTGGATCCAAGAAGGTCATCCTTGACCTGCCCCTGGTAATTGGCAGCAGATCA
GGTCTAAGCAGCAGAACATCCAGCATGGCCAGCCGAACCAGCTCTGAGATGAGTTGGGTAGATCTGAACA
TCCCTGATACCCCAGAAGCTCCTGCCTGCGCCATGGATGTCATTCCTGAAGATCACCGATTGGAGAGCCC
AACCACTCCTCTGCTAGATGACATGGATGGCTCTCAAGACAGCCCTATCTTTATGTATGCCCCTGAGTTC
AAGTTCATGCCACCAGCCACTGCCACTGAGGTGGATCCCTGCATCCTCAACAACAATGTGCAGTTAATTA
ACGGATCCTCAAGTTTGCCGGGCGACTATAAAGACCACGACGGTGACTACAAGGACCACGATATAGATTA
CAAAGATGACGACGATAAATGNNNNTCCCCCCCCCCTAACGTTACTGGCCGAAGCCGCTTGGAATAAGGC
CGGTGTGCGTTTGTCTATATGTTATTTTCCACCATATTGCCGTCTTTTGGCAATGTGAGGGCCCGGAAAC
CTGGCCCTGTCTTCTTGACGAGCATTCCTAGGGGTCTTTCCCCTCTCGCCAAAGGAATGCAAGGTCTGTT
GAATGTCGTGAAGGAAGCAGTTCCTCTGGAAGCTTCTTGAAGACAAACAACGTCTGTAGCGACCCTTTGC
AGGCAGCGGAACCCCCCACCTGGCGACAGGTGCCTCTGCGGCCAAAAGCCACGTGTATAAGATACACCTG
CAAAGGCGGCACAACCCCAGTGCCACGTTGTGAGTTGGATAGTTGTGGAAAGAGTCAAATGGCTCTCCTC
AAGCGTATTCAACAAGGGGCTGAAGGATGCCCAGAAGGTACCCCATTGTATGGGATCTGATCTGGGGCCT
CGGTGCACATGCTTTACATGTGTTTAGTCGAGGTTAAAAAAACGTCTAGGCCCCCCGAACCACGGGGACG
TGGTTTTCCTTTGAAAAACACGATGATAAGCTTGCCACAACCCACAAGGAGACGACCTTCCATGACCGAG
TACAAGCCCACGGTGCGCCTCGCCACCCGCGACGACGTCCCCCGGGCCGTACGCACCCTCGCCGCCGCGT
TCGCCGACTACCCCGCCACGCGCCACACCGTCGACCCGGACCGCCACATCGAGCGGGTCACCGAGCTGCA
AGAACTCTTCCTCACGCGCGTCGGGCTCGACATCGGCAAGGTGTGGGTCGCGGACGACGGCGCCGCGGTG
GCGGTCTGGACCACGCCGGAGAGCGTCGAAGCGGGGGCGGTGTTCGCCGAGATCGGCCCGCGCATGGCCG
AGTTGAGCGGTTCCCGGCTGGCCGCGCAGCAACAGATGGAAGGCCTCCTGGCGCCGCACCGGCCCAAGGA
GCCCGCGTGGTTCCTGGCCACCGTCGGCGTCTCGCCCGACCACCAGGGCAAGGGTCTGGGCAGCGCCGTC
GTGCTCCCCGGAGTGGAGGCGGCCGAGCGCGCCGGGGTGCCCGCCTTCCTGGAGACCTCCGCGCCCCGCA
ACCTCCCCTTCTACGAGCGGCTCGGCTTCACCGTCACCGCCGACGTCGAGGTGCCCGAAGGACCGCGCAC
CTGGTGCATGACCCGCAAGCCCGGTGCCTGACGCCCGCCCCACGACCCGCAGCGCCCGACCGAAAGGAGC
GCACGACCCCATGGCTCCGACCGAAGCCACCCGGGGCGGCCCCGCCGACCCCGCACCCGCCCCCGAGGCC
CACCGACTCTAGTCGAGGGCTGCAGCGCTGCAGAGGCCGAGTGCAGAACTGCTCCAAAGGGACCTCAAGG
CTTTCCGAGGGACACTAGGCTGACTCCATCGAGCCAGTGTAGAGATAAGCTTATCGATTAGTCCAATTTG
TTAAAGACAGGATATCAGTGGTCCAGGCTCTAGTTTTGACTCAACAATATCACCAGCTGAAGCCTATAGA
GTACGAGCCATAGATAAAATAAAAGATTTTATTTAGTCTCCAGAAAAAGGGGGGAATGAAAGACCCCACC
TGTAGGTTTGGCAAGCTAGCTTAAGTAACGCCATTTTGCAAGGCATGGAAAAATACATAACTGAGAATAG
AGAAGTTCAGATCAAGGTCAGGAACAGATGGAACAGGGTCGACCCTAGAGAACCATCAGATGTTTCCAGG
GTGCCCCAAGGACCTGAAATGACCCTGTGCCTTATTTGAACTAACCAATCAGTTCGCTTCTCGCTTCTGT
TCGCGCGCTTCTGCTCCCCGAGCTCAATAAAAGAGCCCACAACCCCTCACTCGGGGCGCCAGTCCTCCGA
TTGACTGAGTCGCCCGGGTACCCGTGTATCCAATAAACCCTCTTGCAGTTGCATCCGACTTGTGGTCTCG
CTGTTCCTTGGGAGGGTCTCCTCTGAGTGATTGACTACCCGTCAGCGGGGGTCTTTCATTTGGGGGCTCG
TCCGGGATCGGGAGACCCCTGCCCAGGGACCACCGACCCACCACCGGGAGGTAAGCTGGCTGCCTCGCGC
GTTTCGGTGATGACGGTGAAAACCTCTGACACATGCAGCTCCCGGAGACGGTCACAGCTTGTCTGTAAGC
GGATGCCGGGAGCAGACAAGCCCGTCAGGGCGCGTCAGCGGGTGTTGGCGGGTGTCGGGGCGCAGCCATG
ACCCAGTCACGTAGCGATAGCGGAGTGTAGATCCGGCTGTGGAATGTGTGTCAGTTAGGGTGTGGAAAGT
CCCCAGGCTCCCCAGCAGGCAGAAGTATGCAAAGCATGCATCTCAATTAGTCAGCAACCAGGTGTGGAAA
GTCCCCAGGCTCCCCAGCAGGCAGAAGTATGCAAAGCATGCATCTCAATTAGTCAGCAACCATAGTCCCG
CCCCTAACTCCGCCCATCCCGCCCCTAACTCCGCCCAGTTCCGCCCATTCTCCGCCCCATGGCTGACTAA
TTTTTTTTATTTATGCAGAGGCCGAGGCCGCCTCGGCCTCTGAGCTATTCCAGAAGTAGTGAGGAGGCTT
TTTTGGAGGCCTAGGCTTTTGCAAAAAGCTTACTGGCTTAACTATGCGGCATCAGAGCAGATTGTACTGA
GAGTGCACCATATGCGGTGTGAAATACCGCACAGATGCGTAAGGAGAAAATACCGCATCAGGCGCTCTTC
CGCTTCCTCGCTCACTGACTCGCTGCGCTCGGTCGTTCGGCTGCGGCGAGCGGTATCAGCTCACTCAAAG
GCGGTAATACGGTTATCCACAGAATCAGGGGATAACGCAGGAAAGAACATGTGAGCAAAAGGCCAGCAAA
AGGCCAGGAACCGTAAAAAGGCCGCGTTGCTGGCGTTTTTCCATAGGCTCCGCCCCCCTGACGAGCATCA
CAAAAATCGACGCTCAAGTCAGAGGTGGCGAAACCCGACAGGACTATAAAGATACCAGGCGTTTCCCCCT
GGAAGCTCCCTCGTGCGCTCTCCTGTTCCGACCCTGCCGCTTACCGGATACCTGTCCGCCTTTCTCCCTT
CGGGAAGCGTGGCGCTTTCTCATAGCTCACGCTGTAGGTATCTCAGTTCGGTGTAGGTCGTTCGCTCCAA
GCTGGGCTGTGTGCACGAACCCCCCGTTCAGCCCGACCGCTGCGCCTTATCCGGTAACTATCGTCTTGAG
TCCAACCCGGTAAGACACGACTTATCGCCACTGGCAGCAGCCACTGGTAACAGGATTAGCAGAGCGAGGT
ATGTAGGCGGTGCTACAGAGTTCTTGAAGTGGTGGCCTAACTACGGCTACACTAGAAGGACAGTATTTGG
TATCTGCGCTCTGCTGAAGCCAGTTACCTTCGGAAAAAGAGTTGGTAGCTCTTGATCCGGCAAACAAACC
ACCGCTGGTAGCGGTGGTTTTTTTGTTTGCAAGCAGCAGATTACGCGCAGAAAAAAAGGATCTCAAGAAG
ATCCTTTGATCTTTTCTACGGGGTCTGACGCTCAGTGGAACGAAAACTCACGTTAAGGGATTTTGGTCAT
GAGATTATCAAAAAGGATCTTCACCTAGATCCTTTTAAATTAAAAATGAAGTTTTAAATCAATCTAAAGT
ATATATGAGTAAACTTGGTCTGACAGTTACCAATGCTTAATCAGTGAGGCACCTATCTCAGCGATCTGTC
TATTTCGTTCATCCATAGTTGCCTGACTCCCCGTCGTGTAGATAACTACGATACGGGAGGGCTTACCATC
TGGCCCCAGTGCTGCAATGATACCGCGAGACCCACGCTCACCGGCTCCAGATTTATCAGCAATAAACCAG
CCAGCCGGAAGGGCCGAGCGCAGAAGTGGTCCTGCAACTTTATCCGCCTCCATCCAGTCTATTAATTGTT
GCCGGGAAGCTAGAGTAAGTAGTTCGCCAGTTAATAGTTTGCGCAACGTTGTTGCCATTGCTGCAGGCAT
CGTGGTGTCACGCTCGTCGTTTGGTATGGCTTCATTCAGCTCCGGTTCCCAACGATCAAGGCGAGTTACA
TGATCCCCCATGTTGTGCAAAAAAGCGGTTAGCTCCTTCGGTCCTCCGATCGTTGTCAGAAGTAAGTTGG
CCGCAGTGTTATCACTCATGGTTATGGCAGCACTGCATAATTCTCTTACTGTCATGCCATCCGTAAGATG
CTTTTCTGTGACTGGTGAGTACTCAACCAAGTCATTCTGAGAATAGTGTATGCGGCGACCGAGTTGCTCT
TGCCCGGCGTCAACACGGGATAATACCGCGCCACATAGCAGAACTTTAAAAGTGCTCATCATTGGAAAAC
GTTCTTCGGGGCGAAAACTCTCAAGGATCTTACCGCTGTTGAGATCCAGTTCGATGTAACCCACTCGTGC
ACCCAACTGATCTTCAGCATCTTTTACTTTCACCAGCGTTTCTGGGTGAGCAAAAACAGGAAGGCAAAAT
GCCGCAAAAAAGGGAATAAGGGCGACACGGAAATGTTGAATACTCATACTCTTCCTTTTTCAATATTATT
GAAGCATTTATCAGGGTTATTGTCTCATGAGCGGATACATATTTGAATGTATTTAGAAAAATAAACAAAT
AGGGGTTCCGCGCACATTTCCCCGAAAAGTGCCACCTGACGTCTAAGAAACCATTATTATCATGACATTA
ACCTATAAAAATAGGCGTATCACGAGGCCCTTTCGTCTTCAAGAATTAGCTTGGCCATTGCATACGTTGT
ATCCATATCATAATATGTACATTTATATTGGCTCATGTCCAACATTACCGCCATGTTGACATTGATTATT
GACTAGTTATTAATAGTAATCAATTACGGGGTCATTAGTTCATAGCCCATATATGGAGT
Features (pLannotate 1.2.2; 22 found; start..end, strand, type, name):
    309..512     +  promoter       CMV promoter: human cytomegalovirus (CMV) immediate early promoter
    513..688     +  LTR            5' LTR (truncated): truncated long terminal repeat from Moloney murine sarcoma virus
    810..1084    +  misc_feature   MESV Ψ (fragment): packaging signal of murine embryonic stem cell virus
   1151..1567    +  CDS            gag (truncated): truncated Moloney murine leukemia virus (MMLV) gag gene lacking the start codon
   1604..1907    +  enhancer       CMV enhancer: human cytomegalovirus immediate early enhancer
   1908..2111    +  promoter       CMV promoter: human cytomegalovirus (CMV) immediate early promoter
   2251..3423    +  CDS            TXNIP: TXNIP_HUMAN - Also known as VDUP1. Experimental evidence at protein level: Swiss-Prot protein existence level 1. May act as an oxidative stress mediator by inhibiting thioredoxin activity or by limiting its bioavailability. Interacts with COPS5 and restores COPS5-induced suppression of CDKN1B stability, blocking the COPS5-mediated translocation of CDKN1B from the nucleus to the cytoplasm. Functions as a transcriptional repressor, possibly by acting as a bridge molecule between transcription factors and corepressor complexes, and over-expression will induce G0/G1 cell cycle arrest. Required for
   3495..3518    +  CDS            3xFLAG (fragment): three tandem FLAG® epitope tags
   3627..4089    +  misc_feature   IRES: internal ribosome entry site (IRES) of the encephalomyocarditis virus (EMCV)
   4122..4721    +  CDS            PuroR: puromycin N-acetyltransferase; pac from Streptomyces alboniger; confers resistance to puromycin
   4771..4836    +  CDS            dmpM (fragment): DMPM_STRAD - Protein inferred from homology: Swiss-Prot protein existence level 3. From Streptomyces alboniger.
   4849..4920    +  CDS            Mos (fragment): MOS_MOUSE - Experimental evidence at transcript level: Swiss-Prot protein existence level 2. From Mus musculus (Mouse).
   4953..5053    +  CDS            env (fragment): murine leukemia virus gPr80 envelope polyprotein precursor; env; proteolytically cleaved into gp70SU and p15TM subunits
   5095..5520    +  LTR            3' LTR (ΔU3): self-inactivating 3' long terminal repeat (LTR) from Moloney murine leukemia virus
   5589..5629    +  CDS            rop (fragment): Rop protein, which maintains plasmids at low copy number; rop
   5731..5769    +  misc_feature   bom (fragment): basis of mobility region from pBR322
   5786..6115    +  promoter       SV40 promoter: SV40 enhancer and early promoter
   6121..6222    +  misc_feature   bom (fragment): basis of mobility region from pBR322
   6408..6996    -  rep_origin     ori: high-copy-number ColE1/pMB1/pBR322/pUC origin of replication
   7167..8027    -  CDS            AmpR: β-lactamase; bla; confers resistance to ampicillin, carbenicillin, and related antibiotics
   8028..8132    -  promoter       AmpR promoter: bla
   8318..308     +  enhancer       CMV enhancer (across the origin): human cytomegalovirus immediate early enhancer
