[The description below was written by a language model from this plasmid's Addgene catalogue record and pLannotate feature annotations shown in this document.]
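Description:
TXNIP-py-FLAG is a self-inactivating gammaretroviral expression plasmid built on the pQCXIP backbone, carrying a mutant form of human TXNIP (thioredoxin-interacting protein, an arrestin-family member also known as ARRDC6 or VDUP1). It is propagated in E. coli through a high-copy ColE1/pUC-type origin with ampicillin selection by β-lactamase. The catalogue lists a total size of about 8.4 kb, in close agreement with the 8,389 nt sequenced record.

The viral genome is transcribed in packaging cells from a hybrid CMV enhancer/promoter fused to a truncated 5' LTR. This is followed by a packaging signal (Ψ) and a truncated gag fragment lacking its start codon, which together support encapsidation of the RNA. The 3' LTR has a U3 deletion, so after reverse transcription and integration both LTRs are transcriptionally disabled. Expression then depends on the internal CMV immediate-early enhancer/promoter. That promoter drives a bicistronic transcript: the TXNIP coding sequence, cloned between NotI and PacI sites, joined to a backbone-encoded C-terminal 3xFLAG tag, then an EMCV IRES and the puromycin N-acetyltransferase gene. Puromycin-resistant transduced cells should therefore also express the tagged protein. The annotation software matched only a fragment of the 3xFLAG element.

In the insert, the two PY motifs, at residues 331–334 and 375–378, are mutated; the record does not give the specific substitutions. PY motifs in arrestin-related proteins generally mediate binding to WW-domain ubiquitin ligases. The associated study concerns TXNIP- and ubiquitin-dependent lysosomal trafficking of the glucose transporter GLUT1, so the construct is suited to stable expression and FLAG-based detection or pulldown of this mutant in mammalian cells.
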