Addgene plasmid #200092: TXNIP-py-FLAG
Purpose: TXNIP py motif mutant with C-terminal 3xFLAG tag in pQCXIP vector
Depositing lab: Jason MacGurn. Depositing organization: Vanderbilt University. Publication: Lysosomal trafficking of the glucose transporter GLUT1 requires sequential regulation by TXNIP and ubiquitin. Qualls-Histed SJ, Nielsen CP, MacGurn JA. iScience. 2023 Feb 6;26(3):106150. doi: 10.1016/j.isci.2023.106150. eCollection 2023 Mar 17. PubMed 36890792.
Backbone
  Vector backbone: pQCXIP
  Backbone manufacturer: ClonTech
  Backbone size w/o insert (bp): 7265
  Total vector size (bp): 8420
  Modifications to backbone: C-terminal 3xFLAG tag added
  Vector type: Mammalian Expression, Retroviral
  Selectable markers: Puromycin
Growth in bacteria
  Bacterial resistance: Ampicillin, 100 μg/mL
  Growth temperature: 37°C
  Growth strain: NEB Stable
  Copy number: High Copy
Gene/Insert
  Gene/Insert name: TXNIP
  Species: H. sapiens (human)
  Insert size (bp): 1174
  Mutation: py motifs mutated (aa331-334 and 375-378)
  GenBank ID: NM_001313972.2
  Entrez Gene: TXNIP (a.k.a. ARRDC6, EST01027, HHCPA78, THIF, VDUP1)
  Promoter: CMV
  Tag / fusion protein: 3xFLAG (C terminal on backbone)
  Cloning method: Restriction Enzyme; 5′ cloning site NotI (not destroyed); 3′ cloning site PacI (destroyed during cloning)
  Sequencing primers: 5′ AACCGTCAGATCGCCTGGAG
Terms and licenses: Academic/Nonprofit Terms; Industry Terms: Not Available to Industry
How to cite: TXNIP-py-FLAG was a gift from Jason MacGurn (Addgene plasmid # 200092 ; http://n2t.net/addgene:200092 ; RRID:Addgene_200092)
